>Addgene plasmid #214287 | pIRES-mCerulean-GID1-KRas/N12-KRas/13C(S17N)-GAI1-92-mVenus-CAAX | addgene full sequence | sequence record 422239 | Addgene NGS Result
CCATGTTGGCATTGATTATTGACTAGTTATTAATAGTAATCAATTACGGGGTCATTAGTTCATAGCCCAT
ATATGGAGTTCCGCGTTACATAACTTACGGTAAATGGCCCGCCTGGCTGACCGCCCAACGACCCCCGCCC
ATTGACGTCAATAATGACGTATGTTCCCATAGTAACGCCAATAGGGACTTTCCATTGACGTCAATGGGTG
GAGTATTTACGGTAAACTGCCCACTTGGCAGTACATCAAGTGTATCATATGCCAAGTCCGCCCCCTATTG
ACGTCAATGACGGTAAATGGCCCGCCTGGCATTATGCCCAGTACATGACCTTACGGGACTTTCCTACTTG
GCAGTACATCTACGTATTAGTCATCGCTATTACCATGGTGATGCGGTTTTGGCAGTACACCAATGGGCGT
GGATAGCGGTTTGACTCACGGGGATTTCCAAGTCTCCACCCCATTGACGTCAATGGGAGTTTGTTTTGGC
ACCAAAATCAACGGGACTTTCCAAAATGTCGTAACAACTGCGATCGCCCGCCCCGTTGACGCAAATGGGC
GGTAGGCGTGTACGGTGGGAGGTCTATATAAGCAGAGCTCGTTTAGTGAACCGTCAGATCACTAGAAGCT
TTATTGCGGTAGTTTATCACAGTTAAATTGCTAACGCAGTCAGTGCTTCTGACACAACAGTCTCGAACTT
AAGCTGCAGTGACTCTCTTAAGGTAGCCTTGCAGAAGTTGGTCGTGAGGCACTGGGCAGGTAAGTATCAA
GGTTACAAGACAGGTTTAAGGAGACCAATAGAAACTGGGCTTGTCGAGACAGAGAAGACTCTTGCGTTTC
TGATAGGCACCTATTGGTCTTACTGACATCCACTTTGCCTTTCTCTCCACAGGTGTCCACTCCCAGTTCA
ATTACAGCTCTTAAGGCTAGAGTACTTAATACGACTCACTATAGGCTAGCATGGTGAGCAAGGGCGAGGA
GCTGTTCACCGGGGTGGTGCCCATCCTGGTCGAGCTGGACGGCGACGTAAACGGCCACAAGTTCAGCGTG
TCCGGCGAGGGCGAGGGCGATGCCACCTACGGCAAGCTGACCCTGAAGTTCATCTGCACCACCGGCAAGC
TGCCCGTGCCCTGGCCCACCCTCGTGACCACCCTGACCTGGGGCGTGCAGTGCTTCGCCCGCTACCCCGA
CCACATGAAGCAGCACGACTTCTTCAAGTCCGCCATGCCCGAAGGCTACGTCCAGGAGCGCACCATCTTC
TTCAAGGACGACGGCAACTACAAGACCCGCGCCGAGGTGAAGTTCGAGGGCGACACCCTGGTGAACCGCA
TCGAGCTGAAGGGCATCGACTTCAAGGAGGACGGCAACATCCTGGGGCACAAGCTGGAGTACAACGCCAT
CAGCGACAACGTCTATATCACCGCCGACAAGCAGAAGAACGGCATCAAGGCCAACTTCAAGATCCGCCAC
AACATCGAGGACGGCAGCGTGCAGCTCGCCGACCACTACCAGCAGAACACCCCCATCGGCGACGGCCCCG
TGCTGCTGCCCGACAACCACTACCTGAGCACCCAGTCCAAGCTGAGCAAAGACCCCAACGAGAAGCGCGA
TCACATGGTCCTGCTGGAGTTCGTGACCGCCGCCGGGATCACTCTCGGCATGGACGAGCTGTACAAGGGC
GGTGGCTCATCTGGCGGAGGTATGGCTGCGAGCGATGAAGTTAATCTTATTGAGAGCAGAACAGTGGTTC
CTCTCAATACATGGGTTTTAATATCCAACTTCAAAGTAGCCTACAATATCCTTCGTCGCCCTGATGGAAC
CTTTAACCGACACTTAGCTGAGTATCTAGACCGTAAAGTCACTGCAAACGCCAATCCGGTTGATGGGGTT
TTCTCGTTCGATGTCTTGATTGATCGCAGGATCAATCTTCTAAGCAGAGTCTATAGACCAGCTTATGCAG
ATCAAGAGCAACCTCCTAGTATTTTAGATCTCGAGAAGCCTGTTGATGGCGACATTGTCCCTGTTATATT
GTTCTTCCATGGAGGTAGCTTTGCTCATTCTTCTGCAAACAGTGCCATCTACGATACTCTTTGTCGCAGG
CTTGTTGGTTTGTGCAAGTGTGTTGTTGTCTCTGTGAATTATCGGCGTGCACCAGAGAATCCATACCCTT
GTGCTTATGATGATGGTTGGATTGCTCTTAATTGGGTTAACTCGAGATCTTGGCTTAAATCCAAGAAAGA
CTCAAAGGTCCATATTTTCTTGGCTGGTGATAGCTCTGGAGGTAACATCGCGCATAATGTGGCTTTAAGA
GCGGGTGAATCGGGAATCGATGTTTTGGGGAACATTCTGCTGAATCCTATGTTTGGTGGGAATGAGAGAA
CGGAGTCTGAGAAAAGTTTGGATGGGAAATACTTTGTGACGGTTAGAGACCGCGATTGGTACTGGAAAGC
GTTTTTACCCGAGGGAGAAGATAGAGAGCATCCAGCGTGTAATCCGTTTAGCCCGAGAGGGAAAAGCTTA
GAAGGAGTGAGTTTCCCCAAGAGTCTTGTGGTTGTCGCGGGTTTGGATTTGATTAGAGATTGGCAGTTGG
CATACGCGGAAGGGCTCAAGAAAGCGGGTCAAGAGGTTAAGCTTATGCATTTAGAGAAAGCAACTGTTGG
GTTTTACCTCTTGCCTAATAACAATCATTTCCATAATGTTATGGATGAGATTTCGGCGTTTGTAAACGCG
GAATGTCAGATCTCGTACGCGTCCCGGGGCGGTGGCTCATCTGGCGGAGGTGAGCTCATGACTGAATATA
AACTTGTGGTAGTTGGAGCTGGTTAAGAATTCACGCGTCGAGCATGCATCTAGGGCGGCCAATTCCGCCC
CTCTCCCCCCCCCCCCTCTCCCTCCCCCCCCCCTAACGTTACTGGCCGAAGCCGCTTGGAATAAGGCCGG
TGTGCGTTTGTCTATATGTTATTTTCCACCATATTGCCGTCTTTTGGCAATGTGAGGGCCCGGAAACCTG
GCCCTGTCTTCTTGACGAGCATTCCTAGGGGTCTTTCCCCTCTCGCCAAAGGAATGCAAGGTCTGTTGAA
TGTCGTGAAGGAAGCAGTTCCTCTGGAAGCTTCTTGAAGACAAACAACGTCTGTAGCGACCCTTTGCAGG
CAGCGGAACCCCCCACCTGGCGACAGGTGCCTCTGCGGCCAAAAGCCACGTGTATAAGATACACCTGCAA
AGGCGGCACAACCCCAGTGCCACGTTGTGAGTTGGATAGTTGTGGAAAGAGTCAAATGGCTCTCCTCAAG
CGTATTCAACAAGGGGCTGAAGGATGCCCAGAAGGTACCCCATTGTATGGGATCTGATCTGGGGCCTCGG
TGCACATGCTTTACATGTGTTTAGTCGAGGTTAAAAAAACGTCTAGGCCCCCCGAACCACGGGGACGTGG
TTTTCCTTTGAAAAACACGATGATAAGCTTGCCACAACCCGGGATCCTCTAGAGTCGACATGGGCGTAGG
CAAGAATGCCTTGACGATACAGCTAATTCAGAATCATTTTGTGGACGAATATGATCCAACAATAGAGGAT
TCCTACAGGAAGCAAGTAGTAATTGATGGAGAAACCTGTCTCTTGGATATTCTCGACACAGCAGGTCAAG
AGGAGTACAGTGCAATGAGGGACCAGTACATGAGGACTGGGGAGGGCTTTCTTTGTGTATTTGCCATAAA
TAATACTAAATCATTTGAAGATATTCACCATTATAGAGAACAAATTAAAAGAGTTAAGGACTCTGAAGAT
GTACCTATGGTCCTAGTAGGAAATAAATGTGATTTGCCTTCCAGAACAGTAGACACAAAACAGGCTCAGG
ACTTAGCAAGAAGTTATGGAATTCCTTTTATTGAAACATCAGCAAAGACAAGACAGGGTGTTGATGATGC
CTTCTATACATTAGTTCGAGAAATTCGAAAACATAAAGAAAAGATGAGCAAAGATGGTGGGGATCCCAAT
TGGGAGCTCGTGTACACGGCGCGCCTGCAGGGAGGTGGCTCATCTGGCGGAGGTCAGATCTCGTACGCGT
CCCGGGGCATGAAGAGAGATCATCATCATCATCATCATCAAGATAAGAAGACTATGATGATGAATGAAGA
AGACGACGGTAACGGCATGGATGAGCTTCTAGCTGTTCTTGGTTACAAGGTTAGGTCATCCGAAATGGCT
GATGTTGCTCAGAAACTCGAGCAGCTTGAAGTTATGATGTCTAATGTTCAAGAAGACGATCTTTCTCAAC
TCGCTACTGAGACTGTTCACTATAATCCGGCGGAGCTTTACACGTGGCTTGATTCTATGCTCACCGACCT
TAATGGCGGTGGCTCATCTGGCGGAGGTGTGAGCAAGGGCGAGGAGCTGTTCACCGGGGTGGTGCCCATC
CTGGTCGAGCTGGACGGCGACGTAAACGGCCACAAGTTCAGCGTGTCCGGCGAGGGCGAGGGCGATGCCA
CCTACGGCAAGCTGACCCTGAAGCTCATCTGCACCACCGGCAAGCTGCCCGTGCCCTGGCCCACCCTCGT
GACCACCCTCGGCTACGGCCTGCAGTGCTTCGCCCGCTACCCCGACCACATGAAGCAGCACGACTTCTTC
AAGTCCGCCATGCCCGAAGGCTACGTCCAGGAGCGCACCATCTTCTTCAAGGACGACGGCAACTACAAGA
CCCGCGCCGAGGTGAAGTTCGAGGGCGACACCCTGGTGAACCGCATCGAGCTGAAGGGCATCGACTTCAA
GGAGGACGGCAACATCCTGGGGCACAAGCTGGAGTACAACTACAACAGCCACAACGTCTATATCACCGCC
GACAAGCAGAAGAACGGCATCAAGGCCAACTTCAAGATCCGCCACAACATCGAGGACGGCGGCGTGCAGC
TCGCCGACCACTACCAGCAGAACACCCCCATCGGCGACGGCCCCGTGCTGCTGCCCGACAACCACTACCT
GAGCTACCAGTCCAAGCTGAGCAAAGACCCCAACGAGAAGCGCGATCACATGGTCCTGCTGGAGTTCGTG
ACCGCCGCCGGGATCACTCTCGGCATGGACGAGCTGTACAAGAAAAAAAAGAAGAAAAAGAGCAAGACCA
AATGCGTGATTATGTAAGCGGCCGCTTCCCTTTAGTGAGGGTTAATGCTTCGAGCAGACATGATAAGATA
CATTGATGAGTTTGGACAAACCACAACTAGAATGCAGTGAAAAAAATGCTTTATTTGTGAAATTTGTGAT
GCTATTGCTTTATTTGTAACCATTATAAGCTGCAATAAACAAGTTAACAACAACAATTGCATTCATTTTA
TGTTTCAGGTTCAGGGGGAGATGTGGGAGGTTTTTTAAAGCAAGTAAAACCTCTACAAATGTGGTAAAAT
CCGATAAGGATCGATCCGGGCTGGCGTAATAGCGAAGAGGCCCGCACCGATCGCCCTTCCCAACAGTTGC
GCAGCCTGAATGGCGAATGG
[124 nt withheld, positions 5481-5604]
C
[91 nt withheld, positions 5606-5696]
A
[49 nt withheld, positions 5698-5746]
CCTTTGACGTTGGAGTCCACGTTCTTT
[37 nt withheld, positions 5774-5810]
ACCCTATCTCGGTCTATTCTTTTGATTTATAAGGGATTTTGCCGATTTCGGCCTATTGGTTAAAAAATGA
GCTGATTTAACAAAAATTTAACGCGAATTTTAACAAAATATTAACGCTTACAATTTCCTGATGCGGTATT
TTCTCCTTACGCATCTGTGCGGTATTTCACACCGCATACGCGGATCTGCGCAGCACCATGGCCTGAAATA
ACCTCTGAAAGAGGAACTTGGTTAGGTACCTTCTGAGGCGGAAAGAACCAGCTGTGGAATGTGTGTCAGT
TAGGGTGTGGAAAGTCCCCAGGCTCCCCAGCAGGCAGAAGTATGCAAAGCATGCATCTCAATTAGTCAGC
AACCAGGTGTGGAAAGTCCCCAGGCTCCCCAGCAGGCAGAAGTATGCAAAGCATGCATCTCAATTAGTCA
GCAACCATAGTCCCGCCCCTAACTCCGCCCATCCCGCCCCTAACTCCGCCCAGTTCCGCCCATTCTCCGC
CCCATGGCTGACTAATTTTTTTTATTTATGCAGAGGCCGAGGCCGCCTCGGCCTCTGAGCTATTCCAGAA
GTAGTGAGGAGGCTTTTTTGGAGGCCTAGGCTTTTGCAAAAAGCTTGATTCTTCTGACACAACAGTCTCG
AACTTAAGGCTAGAGCCACCATGATTGAACAAGATGGATTGCACGCAGGTTCTCCGGCCGCTTGGGTGGA
GAGGCTATTCGGCTATGACTGGGCACAACAGACAATCGGCTGCTCTGATGCCGCCGTGTTCCGGCTGTCA
GCGCAGGGGCGCCCGGTTCTTTTTGTCAAGACCGACCTGTCCGGTGCCCTGAATGAACTGCAGGACGAGG
CAGCGCGGCTATCGTGGCTGGCCACGACGGGCGTTCCTTGCGCAGCTGTGCTCGACGTTGTCACTGAAGC
GGGAAGGGACTGGCTGCTATTGGGCGAAGTGCCGGGGCAGGATCTCCTGTCATCTCACCTTGCTCCTGCC
GAGAAAGTATCCATCATGGCTGATGCAATGCGGCGGCTGCATACGCTTGATCCGGCTACCTGCCCATTCG
ACCACCAAGCGAAACATCGCATCGAGCGAGCACGTACTCGGATGGAAGCCGGTCTTGTCGATCAGGATGA
TCTGGACGAAGAGCATCAGGGGCTCGCGCCAGCCGAACTGTTCGCCAGGCTCAAGGCGCGCATGCCCGAC
GGCGAGGATCTCGTCGTGACCCATGGCGATGCCTGCTTGCCGAATATCATGGTGGAAAATGGCCGCTTTT
CTGGATTCATCGACTGTGGCCGGCTGGGTGTGGCGGACCGCTATCAGGACATAGCGTTGGCTACCCGTGA
TATTGCTGAAGAGCTTGGCGGCGAATGGGCTGACCGCTTCCTCGTGCTTTACGGTATCGCCGCTCCCGAT
TCGCAGCGCATCGCCTTCTATCGCCTTCTTGACGAGTTCTTCTGAGCGGGACTCTGGGGTTCGAAATGAC
CGACCAAGCGACGCCCAACCTGCCATCACGATGGCCGCAATAAAATATCTTTATTTTCATTACATCTGTG
TGTTGGTTTTTTGTGTGAATCGATAGCGATAAGGATCCGCGTATGGTGCACTCTCAGTACAATCTGCTCT
GATGCCGCATAGTTAAGCCAGCCCCGACACCCGCCAACACCCGCTGACGCGCCCTGACGGGCTTGTCTGC
TCCCGGCATCCGCTTACAGACAAGCTGTGACCGTCTCCGGGAGCTGCATGTGTCAGAGGTTTTCACCGTC
ATCACCGAAACGCGCGAGACGAAAGGGCCTCGTGATACGCCTATTTTTATAGGTTAATGTCATGATAATA
ATGGTTTCTTAGACGTCAGGTGGCACTTTTCGGGGAAATGTGCGCGGAACCCCTATTTGTTTATTTTTCT
AAATACATTCAAATATGTATCCGCTCATGAGACAATAACCCTGATAAATGCTTCAATAATATTGAAAAAG
GAAGAGTATGAGTATTCAACATTTCCGTGTCGCCCTTATTCCCTTTTTTGCGGCATTTTGCCTTCCTGTT
TTTGCTCACCCAGAAACGCTGGTGAAAGTAAAAGATGCTGAAGATCAGTTGGGTGCACGAGTGGGTTACA
TCGAACTGGATCTCAACAGCGGTAAGATCCTTGAGAGTTTTCGCCCCGAAGAACGTTTTCCAATGATGAG
CACTTTTAAAGTTCTGCTATGTGGCGCGGTATTATCCCGTATTGACGCCGGGCAAGAGCAACTCGGTCGC
CGCATACACTATTCTCAGAATGACTTGGTTGAGTACTCACCAGTCACAGAAAAGCATCTTACGGATGGCA
TGACAGTAAGAGAATTATGCAGTGCTGCCATAACCATGAGTGATAACACTGCGGCCAACTTACTTCTGAC
AACGATCGGAGGACCGAAGGAGCTAACCGCTTTTTTGCACAACATGGGGGATCATGTAACTCGCCTTGAT
CGTTGGGAACCGGAGCTGAATGAAGCCATACCAAACGACGAGCGTGACACCACGATGCCTGTAGCAATGG
CAACAACGTTGCGCAAACTATTAACTGGCGAACTACTTACTCTAGCTTCCCGGCAACAATTAATAGACTG
GATGGAGGCGGATAAAGTTGCAGGACCACTTCTGCGCTCGGCCCTTCCGGCTGGCTGGTTTATTGCTGAT
AAATCTGGAGCCGGTGAGCGTGGGTCTCGCGGTATCATTGCAGCACTGGGGCCAGATGGTAAGCCCTCCC
GTATCGTAGTTATCTACACGACGGGGAGTCAGGCAACTATGGATGAACGAAATAGACAGATCGCTGAGAT
AGGTGCCTCACTGATTAAGCATTGGTAACTGTCAGACCAAGTTTACTCATATATACTTTAGATTGATTTA
AAACTTCATTTTTAATTTAAAAGGATCTAGGTGAAGATCCTTTTTGATAATCTCATGACCAAAATCCCTT
AACGTGAGTTTTCGTTCCACTGAGCGTCAGACCCCGTAGAAAAGATCAAAGGATCTTCTTGAGATCCTTT
TTTTCTGCGCGTAATCTGCTGCTTGCAAACAAAAAAACCACCGCTACCAGCGGTGGTTTGTTTGCCGGAT
CAAGAGCTACCAACTCTTTTTCCGAAGGTAACTGGCTTCAGCAGAGCGCAGATACCAAATACTGTTCTTC
TAGTGTAGCCGTAGTTAGGCCACCACTTCAAGAACTCTGTAGCACCGCCTACATACCTCGCTCTGCTAAT
CCTGTTACCAGTGGCTGCTGCCAGTGGCGATAAGTCGTGTCTTACCGGGTTGGACTCAAGACGATAGTTA
CCGGATAAGGCGCAGCGGTCGGGCTGAACGGGGGGTTCGTGCACACAGCCCAGCTTGGAGCGAACGACCT
ACACCGAACTGAGATACCTACAGCGTGAGCTATGAGAAAGCGCCACGCTTCCCGAAGGGAGAAAGGCGGA
CAGGTATCCGGTAAGCGGCAGGGTCGGAACAGGAGAGCGCACGAGGGAGCTTCCAGGGGGAAACGCCTGG
TATCTTTATAGTCCTGTCGGGTTTCGCCACCTCTGACTTGAGCGTCGATTTTTGTGATGCTCGTCAGGGG
GGCGGAGCCTATGGAAAAACGCCAGCAACGCGGCCTTTTTACGGTTCCTGGCCTTTTGCTGGCCTTTTGC
TCACATGGCTCGACAGATCTTCAATATTGGCCATTAGCCATATTATTCATTGGTTATATAGCATAAATCA
ATATTGGCTATTGGCCATTGCATACGTTGTATCTATATCATAATATGTACATTTATATTGGCTCATGTCC
AATATGACCG
Features (pLannotate 1.2.2; 26 found; start..end, strand, type, name):
     10..387     +  enhancer       CMV enhancer: human cytomegalovirus immediate early enhancer
    388..599     +  promoter       CMV promoter: human cytomegalovirus (CMV) immediate early promoter
    760..892     +  intron         chimeric intron: chimera between introns from human β-globin and immunoglobulin heavy chain genes
    937..955     +  promoter       T7 promoter: promoter for bacteriophage T7 RNA polymerase
    961..1677    +  CDS            mCerulean: mCerulean is a basic (constitutively fluorescent) cyan fluorescent protein published in 2005, derived from Aequorea victoria. It is reported to be a very rapidly-maturing monomer.
   1702..2736    +  CDS            GID1A: GID1A_ARATH - Also known as CXE10, GID1L1. Experimental evidence at protein level: Swiss-Prot protein existence level 1. Functions as soluble gibberellin (GA) receptor. GA is an essential hormone that regulates growth and development in plants. Binds with high affinity the biologically active gibberellin GA4, but has no affinity for the biologically inactive GAs. In response to GA, interacts with specific DELLA proteins, known as repressors of GA- induced growth, and targets them for degradation via proteasome. Seems to be required for GA signaling that controls root growth, seed germination,
   2788..2823    +  CDS            K-Ras (fragment): human small GTPase proto-oncoprotein
   2994..3456    +  misc_feature   IRES: internal ribosome entry site (IRES) of the encephalomyocarditis virus (EMCV)
   3471..3489    +  misc_feature   MCS (fragment): pUC18/19 multiple cloning site
   3493..3978    +  CDS            K-Ras (fragment): human small GTPase proto-oncoprotein
   4069..4344    +  CDS            GAI (fragment): GAI_ARATH - Also known as RGA2 From Arabidopsis thaliana (Mouse-ear cress).
   4369..5082    +  CDS            mVenus: mVenus is a basic (constitutively fluorescent) yellow fluorescent protein published in 2006, derived from Aequorea victoria. It is reported to be a rapidly-maturing monomer with moderate acid sensitivity.
   5139..5156    -  promoter       T3 promoter (fragment): promoter for bacteriophage T3 RNA polymerase
   5174..5295    -  polyA_signal   SV40 poly(A) signal: SV40 polyadenylation signal
   5318..5386    -  CDS            large T antigen (fragment): large T antigen from SV40 (simian virus 40)
   5410..5477    +  CDS            lacZα (fragment): LacZα fragment of β-galactosidase; lacZ fragment
   5481..5909    +  rep_origin     f1 ori (sequence partly withheld): f1 bacteriophage origin of replication; arrow indicates direction of (+) strand synthesis
   5937..5988    -  misc_feature   bom (fragment): basis of mobility region from pBR322
   6053..6410    +  promoter       SV40 promoter: SV40 enhancer and early promoter
   6461..7252    +  CDS            neo: KKA2_KLEPN - Also known as kan, nptII. Experimental evidence at protein level: Swiss-Prot protein existence level 1. Resistance to kanamycin, neomycin, paromomycin, ribostamycin, butirosin and gentamicin B. From Klebsiella pneumoniae.
   7319..7367    +  polyA_signal   poly(A) signal: synthetic polyadenylation signal
   7387..7441    -  misc_feature   bom (fragment): basis of mobility region from pBR322
   7543..7578    -  CDS            rop (fragment): Rop protein, which maintains plasmids at low copy number; rop
   7673..7777    +  promoter       AmpR promoter: bla
   7778..8638    +  CDS            AmpR: β-lactamase; bla; confers resistance to ampicillin, carbenicillin, and related antibiotics
   8809..9397    +  rep_origin     ori: high-copy-number ColE1/pMB1/pBR322/pUC origin of replication
