[The description below was written by a language model from this plasmid's Addgene catalogue record and pLannotate feature annotations shown in this document.]
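Description:
pIRES-mCerulean-GID1-KRas/N12-KRas/13C(S17N)-GAI1-92-mVenus-CAAX is a 9.6 kb bicistronic mammalian expression plasmid built on the pIRES backbone. It is propagated in E. coli through a high-copy ColE1/pUC-type origin with ampicillin selection (AmpR). It also carries an f1 origin and an SV40 promoter-driven neomycin resistance cassette with a synthetic poly(A) signal, which allows G418 selection of transfected mammalian cells.

A single transcription unit is driven by the CMV enhancer/promoter, followed by a chimeric β-globin/immunoglobulin intron, and is terminated by an SV40 poly(A) signal. An EMCV IRES between the two open reading frames lets both proteins be translated from the one mRNA, so the CMV promoter listed for each insert is the same element. The first cistron encodes mCerulean fused to the Arabidopsis gibberellin receptor GID1A and then to a short N-terminal fragment of human KRas (annotated as only 36 nt, consistent with the "N12" name). The second cistron encodes the remaining C-terminal KRas portion ("13C") carrying the S17N mutation, fused to residues 1–92 of the DELLA protein GAI, then mVenus and, per the name, a CAAX motif, which typically directs membrane anchoring through prenylation; the CAAX element is not separately annotated.

GID1 and GAI form a gibberellin-responsive chemically induced dimerisation pair, so the design brings the two split-KRas fragments together on addition of the inducer, while the cyan and yellow fluorescent proteins report expression and localisation of each half. The record gives the purpose simply as expressing split-KRas fragments fused to dimerisers and fluorescent proteins. S17N is generally known as a dominant-negative Ras substitution, which suggests a control role, though the record does not say so.
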