Addgene plasmid #214287: pIRES-mCerulean-GID1-KRas/N12-KRas/13C(S17N)-GAI1-92-mVenus-CAAX
Purpose: Express split-KRas fragments that are fused with CIDs and FPs
Depositing lab: Cliff Stains. Depositing organization: University of Virginia. Publication: Standardized Parts for Activation of Small GTPase Signaling in Living Cells. He Y, Faulkner BM, Roberti MA, Bassford DK, Stains C. Angew Chem Int Ed Engl. 2024 Jul 26:e202403499. doi: 10.1002/anie.202403499. PubMed 39058298.
Backbone
  Vector backbone: pIRES
  Backbone manufacturer: Takara Bio
  Backbone size w/o insert (bp): 6105
  Vector type: Mammalian Expression
  Selectable markers: Neomycin (select with G418)
Growth in bacteria
  Bacterial resistance: Ampicillin, 100 μg/mL
  Growth temperature: 37°C
  Growth strain: NEB Stable
  Copy number: High Copy
Gene/Insert 1
  Gene/Insert name: Split-KRas fragments fused with CIDs and FPs (alt name: mCerulean-GID1-KRas/N12)
  Species: H. sapiens (human)
  Insert size (bp): 1863
  Entrez Gene: KRAS (a.k.a. 'C-K-RAS, C-K-RAS, CFC2, K-RAS2A, K-RAS2B, K-RAS4A, K-RAS4B, K-Ras, K-Ras 2, KI-RAS, KRAS1, KRAS2, NS, NS3, OES, RALD, RASK2, c-Ki-ras, c-Ki-ras2)
  Promoter: CMV
  Tag / fusion protein: mCerulean (on insert 1) (N terminal on insert)
  Cloning method: Restriction Enzyme; 5′ cloning site NheI (not destroyed); 3′ cloning site EcoRI (not destroyed)
  Sequencing primers: 5′ n/a
Gene/Insert 2
  Gene/Insert name: Split-KRas fragments fused with CIDs and FPs (alt name: KRas/13C(S17N)-GAI1-92-mVenus-CAAX)
  Species: H. sapiens (human)
  Insert size (bp): 1635
  Mutation: KRas-S17N
  Entrez Gene: KRAS (a.k.a. 'C-K-RAS, C-K-RAS, CFC2, K-RAS2A, K-RAS2B, K-RAS4A, K-RAS4B, K-Ras, K-Ras 2, KI-RAS, KRAS1, KRAS2, NS, NS3, OES, RALD, RASK2, c-Ki-ras, c-Ki-ras2)
  Promoter: CMV
  Tag / fusion protein: mVenus (on insert 2) (C terminal on insert)
  Cloning method: Restriction Enzyme; 5′ cloning site SalI (not destroyed); 3′ cloning site NotI (not destroyed)
  Sequencing primers: 5′ n/a
Terms and licenses: Academic/Nonprofit Terms; Industry Terms: Not Available to Industry
Depositor comments: The plasmid will express two separate inserts, which include split-GTPase fragments that are fused with different CIDs and FPs
How to cite: pIRES-mCerulean-GID1-KRas/N12-KRas/13C(S17N)-GAI1-92-mVenus-CAAX was a gift from Cliff Stains (Addgene plasmid # 214287 ; http://n2t.net/addgene:214287 ; RRID:Addgene_214287)
